>Addgene plasmid #234540 | pAAV-CAG-Lck-mScarlet3 | addgene full sequence | sequence record 471015 | Addgene NGS Result
CTTCCGCTTCCTCGCTCACTGACTCGCTGCGCTCGGTCGTTCGGCTGCGGCGAGCGGTATCAGCTCACTC
AAAGGCGGTAATACGGTTATCCACAGAATCAGGGGATAACGCAGGAAAGAACATGTGAGCAAAAGGCCAG
CAAAAGGCCAGGAACCGTAAAAAGGCCGCGTTGCTGGCGTTTTTCCATAGGCTCCGCCCCCCTGACGAGC
ATCACAAAAATCGACGCTCAAGTCAGAGGTGGCGAAACCCGACAGGACTATAAAGATACCAGGCGTTTCC
CCCTGGAAGCTCCCTCGTGCGCTCTCCTGTTCCGACCCTGCCGCTTACCGGATACCTGTCCGCCTTTCTC
CCTTCGGGAAGCGTGGCGCTTTCTCATAGCTCACGCTGTAGGTATCTCAGTTCGGTGTAGGTCGTTCGCT
CCAAGCTGGGCTGTGTGCACGAACCCCCCGTTCAGCCCGACCGCTGCGCCTTATCCGGTAACTATCGTCT
TGAGTCCAACCCGGTAAGACACGACTTATCGCCACTGGCAGCAGCCACTGGTAACAGGATTAGCAGAGCG
AGGTATGTAGGCGGTGCTACAGAGTTCTTGAAGTGGTGGCCTAACTACGGCTACACTAGAAGAACAGTAT
TTGGTATCTGCGCTCTGCTGAAGCCAGTTACCTTCGGAAAAAGAGTTGGTAGCTCTTGATCCGGCAAACA
AACCACCGCTGGTAGCGGTGGTTTTTTTGTTTGCAAGCAGCAGATTACGCGCAGAAAAAAAGGATCTCAA
GAAGATCCTTTGATCTTTTCTACGGGGTCTGACGCTCAGTGGAACGAAAACTCACGTTAAGGGATTTTGG
TCATGAGATTATCAAAAAGGATCTTCACCTAGATCCTTTTAAATTAAAAATGAAGTTTTAAATCAATCTA
AAGTATATATGAGTAAACTTGGTCTGACAGTTACCAATGCTTAATCAGTGAGGCACCTATCTCAGCGATC
TGTCTATTTCGTTCATCCATAGTTGCCTGACTCCCCGTCGTGTAGATAACTACGATACGGGAGGGCTTAC
CATCTGGCCCCAGTGCTGCAATGATACCGCGAGACCCACGCTCACCGGCTCCAGATTTATCAGCAATAAA
CCAGCCAGCCGGAAGGGCCGAGCGCAGAAGTGGTCCTGCAACTTTATCCGCCTCCATCCAGTCTATTAAT
TGTTGCCGGGAAGCTAGAGTAAGTAGTTCGCCAGTTAATAGTTTGCGCAACGTTGTTGCCATTGCTACAG
GCATCGTGGTGTCACGCTCGTCGTTTGGTATGGCTTCATTCAGCTCCGGTTCCCAACGATCAAGGCGAGT
TACATGATCCCCCATGTTGTGCAAAAAAGCGGTTAGCTCCTTCGGTCCTCCGATCGTTGTCAGAAGTAAG
TTGGCCGCAGTGTTATCACTCATGGTTATGGCAGCACTGCATAATTCTCTTACTGTCATGCCATCCGTAA
GATGCTTTTCTGTGACTGGTGAGTACTCAACCAAGTCATTCTGAGAATAGTGTATGCGGCGACCGAGTTG
CTCTTGCCCGGCGTCAATACGGGATAATACCGCGCCACATAGCAGAACTTTAAAAGTGCTCATCATTGGA
AAACGTTCTTCGGGGCGAAAACTCTCAAGGATCTTACCGCTGTTGAGATCCAGTTCGATGTAACCCACTC
GTGCACCCAACTGATCTTCAGCATCTTTTACTTTCACCAGCGTTTCTGGGTGAGCAAAAACAGGAAGGCA
AAATGCCGCAAAAAAGGGAATAAGGGCGACACGGAAATGTTGAATACTCATACTCTTCCTTTTTCAATAT
TATTGAAGCATTTATCAGGGTTATTGTCTCATGAGCGGATACATATTTGAATGTATTTAGAAAAATAAAC
AAATAGGGGTTCCGCGCACATTTCCCCGAAAAGTGCCACCTAAATTGTAAGCGTTAATATTTTGTTAAAA
TTCGCGTTAAATTTTTGTTAAATCAGCTCATTTTTTAACCAATAGGCCGAAATCGGCAAAATCCCTTATA
AATCAAAAGAATAGACCGAGATAGGGT
[37 nt withheld, positions 2058-2094]
AAAGAACGTGGACTCCAACGTCAAAGG
[49 nt withheld, positions 2122-2170]
T
[91 nt withheld, positions 2172-2262]
G
[124 nt withheld, positions 2264-2387]
CCCATTCGCCATTCAGGCTGCGCAACTGTTGGGAAGGGCGATCGGTGCGGGCCTCTTCGCTATTACGCCA
GCTGCGCGCTCGCTCGCTCACTGAGGCCGCCCGGGCAAAGCCCGGGCGTCGGGCGACCTTTGGTCGCCCG
GCCTCAGTGAGCGAGCGAGCGCGCAGAGAGGGAGTGGCCAACTCCATCACTAGGGGTTCCTTGTAGTTAA
TGATTAACCCGCCATGCTACTTATCTACGTAGCCATGCTCTAGGAAGAGTACCATTGACGTCAATAATGA
CGTATGTTCCCATAGTAACGCCAATAGGGACTTTCCATTGACGTCAATGGGTGGAGTATTTACGGTAAAC
TGCCCACTTGGCAGTACATCAAGTGTATCATATGCCAAGTACGCCCCCTATTGACGTCAATGACGGTAAA
TGGCCCGCCTGGCATTATGCCCAGTACATGACCTTATGGGACTTTCCTACTTGGCAGTACATCTACGTAT
TAGTCATCGCTATTACCATGGTCGAGGTGAGCCCCACGTTCTGCTTCACTCTCCCCATCTCCCCCCCCTC
CCCACCCCCAATTTTGTATTTATTTATTTTTTAATTATTTTGTGCAGCGATGGGGGCGGGGGGGGGGGGG
GGGCGCGCGCCGGGGGGGGGGGGGGGGGGGGGGGGGGGGGGGGGGGGGGGGGGGRGAGGGGCGGCGGCAG
CCAATCAGAGCGGCGCGCTCCGAAAGTTTCCTTTTATGGCGAGGCGGCGGCGGCGGCGGCCCTATAAAAA
GCGAAGCGCGCGGCGGGCGGGAGTCGCTGCGCGCTGCCTTCGCCCCGTGCCCCGCTCCGCCGCCGCCTCG
CGCCGCCCGCCCCGGCTCTGACTGACCGCGTTACTCCCACAGGTGAGCGGGCGGGACGGCCCTTCTCCTC
CGGGCTGTAATTAGCGCTTGGTTTAATGACGGCTTGTTTCTTTTCTGTGGCTGCGTGAAAGCCTTGAGGG
GCTCCGGGAGGGCCCTTTGTGCGGGGGGAGCGGCTCGGGGCTGTCCGCGGGGGGACGGCTGCCTTCGGGG
GGGACGGGGCAGGGCGGGGTTCGGCTTCTGGCGTGTGACCGGCGGCTCTAGAGCCTCTGCTAACCATGTT
CATGCCTTCTTCTTTTTCCTACAGCTCCTGGGCAACGTGCTGGTTATTGTGCTGTCTCATCATTTTGGCA
AAGAATTGGATCCACCGGTGCCACCATGGGCTGCGTGTGCAGCAGCAACCCCGAGGATAGCACCGAGGCA
GTGATCAAGGAGTTCATGCGGTTCAAGGTGCACATGGAGGGCTCCATGAACGGCCACGAGTTCGAGATCG
AGGGCGAGGGCGAGGGCCGCCCCTACGAGGGCACCCAGACCGCCAAGCTGAGGGTGACCAAGGGTGGCCC
CCTGCCCTTCTCCTGGGACATCCTGTCCCCTCAGTTCATGTACGGCTCCAGGGCCTTCACGAAGCACCCC
GCCGACATCCCCGACTACTGGAAGCAGTCCTTCCCCGAGGGCTTCAAGTGGGAGCGCGTGATGAACTTCG
AGGACGGCGGCGCCGTGTCCGTGGCCCAGGACACCTCCCTGGAGGACGGCACCCTGATCTACAAGGTGAA
GCTCCGCGGCACCAACTTCCCTCCTGACGGCCCCGTAATGCAGAAGAAGACAATGGGCTGGGAAGCATCC
ACCGAGCGGTTGTACCCCGAGGACGTCGTGCTGAAGGGCGACATTAAGATGGCCCTGCGCCTGAAGGACG
GCGGTCGCTACCTGGCGGACTTCAAGACCACCTACAGGGCCAAGAAGCCCGTGCAGATGCCCGGCGCCTT
CAACATCGACCGCAAGTTGGACATCACATCCCACAACGAGGACTACACCGTGGTGGAACAGTACGAACGC
TCCGTGGCCCGCCACTCCACCGGCGGCTCCGGTGGCTCCTAAGCGGCCGCAAGCTTATCGATAATCAACC
TCTGGATTACAAAATTTGTGAAAGATTGACTGGTATTCTTAACTATGTTGCTCCTTTTACGCTATGTGGA
TACGCTGCTTTAATGCCTTTGTATCATGCTATTGCTTCCCGTATGGCTTTCATTTTCTCCTCCTTGTATA
AATCCTGGTTGCTGTCTCTTTATGAGGAGTTGTGGCCCGTTGTCAGGCAACGTGGCGTGGTGTGCACTGT
GTTTGCTGACGCAACCCCCACTGGTTGGGGCATTGCCACCACCTGTCAGCTCCTTTCCGGGACTTTCGCT
TTCCCCCTCCCTATTGCCACGGCGGAACTCATCGCCGCCTGCCTTGCCCGCTGCTGGACAGGGGCTCGGC
TGTTGGGCACTGACAATTCCGTGGTGTTGTCGGGGAAATCATCGTCCTTTCCTTGGCTGCTCGCCTGTGT
TGCCACCTGGATTCTGCGCGGGACGTCCTTCTGCTACGTCCCTTCGGCCCTCAATCCAGCGGACCTTCCT
TCCCGCGGCCTGCTGCCGGCTCTGCGGCCTCTTCCGCGTCTTCGCCTTCGCCCTCAGACGAGTCGGATCT
CCCTTTGGGCCGCCTCCCCGCATCGATACCGTCGACCCGGGCGGCCGCTTCGAGCAGACATGATAAGATA
CATTGATGAGTTTGGACAAACCACAACTAGAATGCAGTGAAAAAAATGCTTTATTTGTGAAATTTGTGAT
GCTATTGCTTTATTTGTAACCATTATAAGCTGCAATAAACAAGTTAACAACAACAATTGCATTCATTTTA
TGTTTCAGGTTCAGGGGGAGATGTGGGAGGTTTTTTAAAGCAAGTAAAACCTCTACAAATGTGGTAAAAT
CGATAAGGATCTTCCTAGAGCATGGCTACGTAGATAAGTAGCATGGCGGGTTAATCATTAACTACAAGGA
ACCCCTAGTGATGGAGTTGGCCACTCCCTCTCTGCGCGCTCGCTCGCTCACTGAGGCCGGGCGACCAAAG
GTCGCCCGACGCCCGGGCTTTGCCCGGGCGGCCTCAGTGAGCGAGCGAGCGCGCAGCTGCATTAATGAAT
CGGCCAACGCGCGGGGAGAGGCGGTTTGCGTATTGGGCGCT
Features (pLannotate 1.2.2; 17 found; start..end, strand, type, name):
    182..770     -  rep_origin     ori: high-copy-number ColE1/pMB1/pBR322/pUC origin of replication
    941..1801    -  CDS            AmpR: β-lactamase; bla; confers resistance to ampicillin, carbenicillin, and related antibiotics
   1802..1906    -  promoter       AmpR promoter: bla
   1959..2387    -  rep_origin     f1 ori (sequence partly withheld): f1 bacteriophage origin of replication; arrow indicates direction of (+) strand synthesis
   2392..2461    -  CDS            lacZα (fragment): LacZα fragment of β-galactosidase; lacZ fragment
   2456..2588    -  repeat_region  AAV2 ITR (fragment): inverted terminal repeat of adeno-associated virus serotype 2 inverted
   2649..2897    +  enhancer       CMV enhancer (fragment): human cytomegalovirus immediate early enhancer
   2899..3176    +  promoter       chicken β-actin promoter: No description available
   3177..3312    +  intron         hybrid intron (fragment): hybrid between chicken β-actin (CBA) and minute virus of mice (MMV) introns (Gray et al., 2011)
   3401..3531    +  intron         chimeric intron (fragment): chimera between introns from chicken β-actin and rabbit β-globin
   3529..3597    +  CDS            HBB (fragment): HBB_LEPEU - Experimental evidence at protein level: Swiss-Prot protein existence level 1. Involved in oxygen transport from the lung to the various peripheral tissues. From Lepus europaeus (European hare).
   3632..4300    +  CDS            mScarlet-2I: mScarlet-I derivative in which the N- and C-termini have been modified to reduce cytotoxicity (Valbuena et al., 2020) preserves the original mammalian codon optimization
   4340..4928    +  misc_feature   WPRE: woodchuck hepatitis virus posttranscriptional regulatory element
   4971..5092    -  polyA_signal   SV40 poly(A) signal: SV40 polyadenylation signal
   5115..5183    -  CDS            large T antigen (fragment): large T antigen from SV40 (simian virus 40)
   5254..5387    +  repeat_region  AAV2 ITR: inverted terminal repeat of adeno-associated virus serotype 2 inverted
   5381..5437    -  CDS            lacI (fragment): lac repressor; lacI; The lac repressor binds to the lac operator to inhibit transcription in E. coli. This inhibition can be relieved by adding lactose or isopropyl-β-D-thiogalactopyranoside (IPTG).
