[The description below was written by a language model from this plasmid's Addgene catalogue record and pLannotate feature annotations shown in this document.]
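Description:
pAAV-CAG-Lck-mScarlet3 is an adeno-associated virus transfer plasmid of about 5.4 kb, built on an earlier pAAV backbone, that carries a membrane-targeted red fluorescent reporter. It is maintained in E. coli through a high-copy ColE1/pUC-type origin and an ampicillin resistance gene (β-lactamase with its own promoter). An f1 phage origin and short lacZα and lacI remnants are also present as backbone leftovers. The record lists a recombination-deficient propagation strain, consistent with the need to keep the repeat-rich ITRs intact.

The expression cassette sits between two AAV2 inverted terminal repeats, which are the cis elements required for replication and packaging of the intervening DNA into AAV particles when rep, cap and helper functions are supplied in trans. Transcription is driven by a shortened CAG promoter, annotated as a partial CMV immediate-early enhancer, the chicken β-actin promoter and truncated chicken β-actin/rabbit β-globin intron segments, giving strong, broadly active expression in mammalian cells within a compact footprint. The insert is Lck-mScarlet3. An Lck tag is normally a short N-terminal acylation motif that anchors a fusion protein to the inner leaflet of the plasma membrane, but it is not annotated separately here. The automated annotation labels the fluorescent protein reading frame as a related mScarlet variant, presumably the closest database match to mScarlet3. Downstream, a WPRE enhances transcript stability and expression, and an SV40 polyadenylation signal terminates the message. The stated purpose is to label cell membranes with mScarlet3. It was deposited with a study on genetic tools for imaging microcirculation.
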