Addgene plasmid #234540: pAAV-CAG-Lck-mScarlet3
Purpose: to label the membrane of cells with a fluorescent protein (mScarlet3)
Depositing lab: Hajime Hirase. Depositing organization: University of Copenhagen. Publication: Genetic tools for imaging microcirculation via plasma labeling. Wang X, Vittani M, Lee AB, Knak PG, Hirase H. Anat Sci Int. 2025 Jun 27. doi: 10.1007/s12565-025-00858-x. PubMed 40576868.
Backbone
  Vector backbone: Addgene plasmid #107702
  Vector type: AAV
Growth in bacteria
  Bacterial resistance: Ampicillin, 100 μg/mL
  Growth temperature: 30°C
  Growth strain: NEB Stable
  Copy number: High Copy
Gene/Insert
  Gene/Insert name: Lck-mScarlet3
  Species: Other
  Mutation: None
  Promoter: Short CAG
  Cloning method: Restriction Enzyme; 5′ cloning site Unknown (unknown if destroyed)
Terms and licenses: Academic/Nonprofit Terms; Industry Terms: Not Available to Industry
How to cite: pAAV-CAG-Lck-mScarlet3 was a gift from Hajime Hirase (Addgene plasmid # 234540 ; http://n2t.net/addgene:234540 ; RRID:Addgene_234540)
